>Addgene plasmid #46172 | pET15b/GgVcl V1-851 (aka Vh) | depositor full sequence | sequence record 65062 | pET15b/GgVcl V1-851 (aka Vh) sequence 8264 bps
TTCTTGAAGACGAAAGGGCCTCGTGATACGCCTATTTTTATAGGTTAATGTCATGATAATAATGGTTTCT
TAGACGTCAGGTGGCACTTTTCGGGGAAATGTGCGCGGAACCCCTATTTGTTTATTTTTCTAAATACATT
CAAATATGTATCCGCTCATGAGACAATAACCCTGATAAATGCTTCAATAATATTGAAAAAGGAAGAGTAT
GAGTATTCAACATTTCCGTGTCGCCCTTATTCCCTTTTTTGCGGCATTTTGCCTTCCTGTTTTTGCTCAC
CCAGAAACGCTGGTGAAAGTAAAAGATGCTGAAGATCAGTTGGGTGCACGAGTGGGTTACATCGAACTGG
ATCTCAACAGCGGTAAGATCCTTGAGAGTTTTCGCCCCGAAGAACGTTTTCCAATGATGAGCACTTTTAA
AGTTCTGCTATGTGGCGCGGTATTATCCCGTGTTGACGCCGGGCAAGAGCAACTCGGTCGCCGCATACAC
TATTCTCAGAATGACTTGGTTGAGTACTCACCAGTCACAGAAAAGCATCTTACGGATGGCATGACAGTAA
GAGAATTATGCAGTGCTGCCATAACCATGAGTGATAACACTGCGGCCAACTTACTTCTGACAACGATCGG
AGGACCGAAGGAGCTAACCGCTTTTTTGCACAACATGGGGGATCATGTAACTCGCCTTGATCGTTGGGAA
CCGGAGCTGAATGAAGCCATACCAAACGACGAGCGTGACACCACGATGCCTGCAGCAATGGCAACAACGT
TGCGCAAACTATTAACTGGCGAACTACTTACTCTAGCTTCCCGGCAACAATTAATAGACTGGATGGAGGC
GGATAAAGTTGCAGGACCACTTCTGCGCTCGGCCCTTCCGGCTGGCTGGTTTATTGCTGATAAATCTGGA
GCCGGTGAGCGTGGGTCTCGCGGTATCATTGCAGCACTGGGGCCAGATGGTAAGCCCTCCCGTATCGTAG
TTATCTACACGACGGGGAGTCAGGCAACTATGGATGAACGAAATAGACAGATCGCTGAGATAGGTGCCTC
ACTGATTAAGCATTGGTAACTGTCAGACCAAGTTTACTCATATATACTTTAGATTGATTTAAAACTTCAT
TTTTAATTTAAAAGGATCTAGGTGAAGATCCTTTTTGATAATCTCATGACCAAAATCCCTTAACGTGAGT
TTTCGTTCCACTGAGCGTCAGACCCCGTAGAAAAGATCAAAGGATCTTCTTGAGATCCTTTTTTTCTGCG
CGTAATCTGCTGCTTGCAAACAAAAAAACCACCGCTACCAGCGGTGGTTTGTTTGCCGGATCAAGAGCTA
CCAACTCTTTTTCCGAAGGTAACTGGCTTCAGCAGAGCGCAGATACCAAATACTGTCCTTCTAGTGTAGC
CGTAGTTAGGCCACCACTTCAAGAACTCTGTAGCACCGCCTACATACCTCGCTCTGCTAATCCTGTTACC
AGTGGCTGCTGCCAGTGGCGATAAGTCGTGTCTTACCGGGTTGGACTCAAGACGATAGTTACCGGATAAG
GCGCAGCGGTCGGGCTGAACGGGGGGTTCGTGCACACAGCCCAGCTTGGAGCGAACGACCTACACCGAAC
TGAGATACCTACAGCGTGAGCTATGAGAAAGCGCCACGCTTCCCGAAGGGAGAAAGGCGGACAGGTATCC
GGTAAGCGGCAGGGTCGGAACAGGAGAGCGCACGAGGGAGCTTCCAGGGGGAAACGCCTGGTATCTTTAT
AGTCCTGTCGGGTTTCGCCACCTCTGACTTGAGCGTCGATTTTTGTGATGCTCGTCAGGGGGGCGGAGCC
TATGGAAAAACGCCAGCAACGCGGCCTTTTTACGGTTCCTGGCCTTTTGCTGGCCTTTTGCTCACATGTT
CTTTCCTGCGTTATCCCCTGATTCTGTGGATAACCGTATTACCGCCTTTGAGTGAGCTGATACCGCTCGC
CGCAGCCGAACGACCGAGCGCAGCGAGTCAGTGAGCGAGGAAGCGGAAGAGCGCCTGATGCGGTATTTTC
TCCTTACGCATCTGTGCGGTATTTCACACCGCATATATGGTGCACTCTCAGTACAATCTGCTCTGATGCC
GCATAGTTAAGCCAGTATACACTCCGCTATCGCTACGTGACTGGGTCATGGCTGCGCCCCGACACCCGCC
AACACCCGCTGACGCGCCCTGACGGGCTTGTCTGCTCCCGGCATCCGCTTACAGACAAGCTGTGACCGTC
TCCGGGAGCTGCATGTGTCAGAGGTTTTCACCGTCATCACCGAAACGCGCGAGGCAGCTGCGGTAAAGCT
CATCAGCGTGGTCGTGAAGCGATTCACAGATGTCTGCCTGTTCATCCGCGTCCAGCTCGTTGAGTTTCTC
CAGAAGCGTTAATGTCTGGCTTCTGATAAAGCGGGCCATGTTAAGGGCGGTTTTTTCCTGTTTGGTCACT
GATGCCTCCGTGTAAGGGGGATTTCTGTTCATGGGGGTAATGATACCGATGAAACGAGAGAGGATGCTCA
CGATACGGGTTACTGATGATGAACATGCCCGGTTACTGGAACGTTGTGAGGGTAAACAACTGGCGGTATG
GATGCGGCGGGACCAGAGAAAAATCACTCAGGGTCAATGCCAGCGCTTCGTTAATACAGATGTAGGTGTT
CCACAGGGTAGCCAGCAGCATCCTGCGATGCAGATCCGGAACATAATGGTGCAGGGCGCTGACTTCCGCG
TTTCCAGACTTTACGAAACACGGAAACCGAAGACCATTCATGTTGTTGCTCAGGTCGCAGACGTTTTGCA
GCAGCAGTCGCTTCACGTTCGCTCGCGTATCGGTGATTCATTCTGCTAACCAGTAAGGCAACCCCGCCAG
CCTAGCCGGGTCCTCAACGACAGGAGCACGATCATGCGCACCCGTGGCCAGGACCCAACGCTGCCCGAGA
TGCGCCGCGTGCGGCTGCTGGAGATGGCGGACGCGATGGATATGTTCTGCCAAGGGTTGGTTTGCGCATT
CACAGTTCTCCGCAAGAATTGATTGGCTCCAATTCTTGGAGTGGTGAATCCGTTAGCGAGGTGCCGCCGG
CTTCCATTCAGGTCGAGGTGGCCCGGCTCCATGCACCGCGACGCAACGCGGGGAGGCAGACAAGGTATAG
GGCGGCGCCTACAATCCATGCCAACCCGTTCCATGTGCTCGCCGAGGCGGCATAAATCGCCGTGACGATC
AGCGGTCCAGTGATCGAAGTTAGGCTGGTAAGAGCCGCGAGCGATCCTTGAAGCTGTCCCTGATGGTCGT
CATCTACCTGCCTGGACAGCATGGCCTGCAACGCGGGCATCCCGATGCCGCCGGAAGCGAGAAGAATCAT
AATGGGGAAGGCCATCCAGCCTCGCGTCGCGAACGCCAGCAAGACGTAGCCCAGCGCGTCGGCCGCCATG
CCGGCGATAATGGCCTGCTTCTCGCCGAAACGTTTGGTGGCGGGACCAGTGACGAAGGCTTGAGCGAGGG
CGTGCAAGATTCCGAATACCGCAAGCGACAGGCCGATCATCGTCGCGCTCCAGCGAAAGCGGTCCTCGCC
GAAAATGACCCAGAGCGCTGCCGGCACCTGTCCTACGAGTTGCATGATAAAGAAGACAGTCATAAGTGCG
GCGACGATAGTCATGCCCCGCGCCCACCGGAAGGAGCTGACTGGGTTGAAGGCTCTCAAGGGCATCGGTC
GAGATCCCGGTGCCTAATGAGTGAGCTAACTTACATTAATTGCGTTGCGCTCACTGCCCGCTTTCCAGTC
GGGAAACCTGTCGTGCCAGCTGCATTAATGAATCGGCCAACGCGCGGGGAGAGGCGGTTTGCGTATTGGG
CGCCAGGGTGGTTTTTCTTTTCACCAGTGAGACGGGCAACAGCTGATTGCCCTTCACCGCCTGGCCCTGA
GAGAGTTGCAGCAAGCGGTCCACGCTGGTTTGCCCCAGCAGGCGAAAATCCTGTTTGATGGTGGTTAACG
GCGGGATATAACATGAGCTGTCTTCGGTATCGTCGTATCCCACTACCGAGATATCCGCACCAACGCGCAG
CCCGGACTCGGTAATGGCGCGCATTGCGCCCAGCGCCATCTGATCGTTGGCAACCAGCATCGCAGTGGGA
ACGATGCCCTCATTCAGCATTTGCATGGTTTGTTGAAAACCGGACATGGCACTCCAGTCGCCTTCCCGTT
CCGCTATCGGCTGAATTTGATTGCGAGTGAGATATTTATGCCAGCCAGCCAGACGCAGACGCGCCGAGAC
AGAACTTAATGGGCCCGCTAACAGCGCGATTTGCTGGTGACCCAATGCGACCAGATGCTCCACGCCCAGT
CGCGTACCGTCTTCATGGGAGAAAATAATACTGTTGATGGGTGTCTGGTCAGAGACATCAAGAAATAACG
CCGGAACATTAGTGCAGGCAGCTTCCACAGCAATGGCATCCTGGTCATCCAGCGGATAGTTAATGATCAG
CCCACTGACGCGTTGCGCGAGAAGATTGTGCACCGCCGCTTTACAGGCTTCGACGCCGCTTCGTTCTACC
ATCGACACCACCACGCTGGCACCCAGTTGATCGGCGCGAGATTTAATCGCCGCGACAATTTGCGACGGCG
CGTGCAGGGCCAGACTGGAGGTGGCAACGCCAATCAGCAACGACTGTTTGCCCGCCAGTTGTTGTGCCAC
GCGGTTGGGAATGTAATTCAGCTCCGCCATCGCCGCTTCCACTTTTTCCCGCGTTTTCGCAGAAACGTGG
CTGGCCTGGTTCACCACGCGGGAAACGGTCTGATAAGAGACACCGGCATACTCTGCGACATCGTATAACG
TTACTGGTTTCACATTCACCACCCTGAATTGACTCTCTTCCGGGCGCTATCATGCCATACCGCGAAAGGT
TTTGCGCCATTCGATGGTGTCCGGGATCTCGACGCTCTCCCTTATGCGACTCCTGCATTAGGAAGCAGCC
CAGTAGTAGGTTGAGGCCGTTGAGCACCGCCGCCGCAAGGAATGGTGCATGCAAGGAGATGGCGCCCAAC
AGTCCCCCGGCCACGGGGCCTGCCACCATACCCACGCCGAAACAAGCGCTCATGAGCCCGAAGTGGCGAG
CCCGATCTTCCCCATCGGTGATGTCGGCGATATAGGCGCCAGCAACCGCACCTGTGGCGCCGGTGATGCC
GGCCACGATGCGTCCGGCGTAGAGGATCGAGATCTCGATCCCGCGAAATTAATACGACTCACTATAGGGG
AATTGTGAGCGGATAACAATTCCCCTCTAGAAATAATTTTGTTTAACTTTAAGAAGGAGATATACCATGG
GCAGCAGCCATCATCATCATCATCACAGCAGCGGCCTGGTGCCGCGCGGCAGCCATATGATGCCCGTCTT
CCACACGCGCACCATCGAGAGCATCTTGGAGCCCGTGGCTCAGCAGATCTCCCACCTGGTCATCATGCAC
GAGGAGGGGGAGGTAGACGGCAAGGCCATCCCGGACCTCACCGCCCCCGTGTCGGCCGTGCAGGCCGCTG
TCAGCAACCTGGTGCGGGTTGGAAAAGAAACTGTGCAGACAACAGAAGACCAGATCTTGAAAAGGGATAT
GCCACCAGCATTCATCAAAGTAGAGAATGCCTGCACCAAGCTCGTTCGAGCAGCCCAGATGCTGCAAGCA
GATCCTTATTCAGTACCAGCTCGTGACTACCTAATTGATGGATCAAGAGGCATCCTTTCTGGAACATCAG
ACTTACTTCTGACATTTGATGAAGCGGAGGTCCGTAAAATCATCCGTGTCTGCAAAGGAATATTGGAATA
TCTGACTGTGGCAGAAGTAGTAGAGACTATGGAGGATTTGGTGACATATACAAAGAATCTAGGGCCAGGA
ATGACAAAGATGGCGAAAATGATCGATGAGAGACAACAGGAATTAACTCATCAGGAACATAGGGTTATGC
TGGTGAACTCCATGAATACTGTGAAGGAGCTATTGCCTGTACTTATTTCAGCTATGAAGATCTTTGTAAC
CACAAAAAACACTAAAAGCCAGGGAATAGAAGAGGCCTTGAAAAATCGCAATTTCACAGTAGAGAAAATG
AGTGCTGAGATAAATGAAATAATCCGTGTATTACAACTCACTTCCTGGGATGAAGATGCCTGGGCCAGCA
AGGACACTGAAGCCATGAAAAGAGCTTTAGCCCTAATAGATTCAAAGATGAACCAGGCAAAAGGCTGGCT
GAGAGATCCAAACGCACCTCCAGGGGATGCTGGTGAGCAAGCAATAAGGCAGATCCTTGATGAAGCTGGA
AAAGCAGGAGAATTGTGTGCAGGCAAAGAACGCAGGGAGATTCTGGGAACATGCAAAACTTTGGGCCAAA
TGACTGATCAACTTGCTGATCTCCGAGCTAGAGGACAGGGTGCTACACCGATGGCAATGCAGAAGGCACA
GCAGGTGTCACAAGGCCTGGATTTGCTCACTGCAAAAGTGGAGAATGCAGCCCGGAAATTGGAGGCCATG
ACAAACTCTAAGCAGGCTATTGCAAAGAAGATTGATGCTGCTCAGAACTGGCTTGCGGATCCCAACGGCG
GAAGTGAAGGAGAAGAACACATTCGAGGAATTATGTCTGAAGCAAGGAAAGTTGCAGAATTGTGTGAGGA
GCCTAAAGAAAGAGATGATATCCTTCGCTCCTTGGGGGAAATCTCTGCTCTGACAGCTAAGCTGTCAGAT
CTGCGACGACATGGGAAAGGCGACTCTCCTGAGGCCCGTGCATTGGCCAAGCAAATAGCTACATCACTTC
AGAACTTACAGTCCAAAACAAACAGAGCTGTAGCAAATACTAGGCCAGTTAAAGCTGCTGTCCATTTGGA
GGGCAAGATTGAGCAAGCCCAGAGGTGGATAGATAATCCTACAGTTGATGATCGGGGAGTAGGCCAGGCA
GCAATTCGGGGTTTGGTTGCAGAAGGTCGTCGTCTAGCCAATGTCATGATGGGACCTTATCGTCAGGACC
TGCTTGCCAAATGTGACCGTGTAGACCAGCTGGCTGCTCAGCTTGCTGACCTTGCAGCAAGAGGGGAAGG
AGAGTCTCCTCAGGCTAGGGCAATTGCTGCTCAGCTTCAGGACTCCCTGAAGGATCTCAAAGCACGGATG
CAAGAAGCAATGACCCAGGAGGTGTCTGATGTTTTCAGTGACACTACAACCCCTATTAAGTTGTTAGCAG
TAGCAGCCACTGCTCCTTCTGATACTCCCAATAGAGAAGAGGTGTTTGAAGAAAGAGCAGCAAATTTTGA
AAACCATGCTGCTAGACTGGGAGCAACAGCAGAAAAAGCAGCTGCAGTTGGAACTGCTAATAAAACTACT
GTGGAAGGCATTCAGGCAACAGTCAAATCTGCAAGGGAGCTTACACCACAGGTAGTATCGGCTGCTCGAA
TCCTCCTGAGAAATCCTGGAAATCAAGCTGCTTATGAGCATTTTGAGACAATGAAAAACCAATGGATTGA
TAATGTAGAAAAGATGACAGGGCTGGTGGATGAGGCCATCGATACCAAGTCTCTGTTGGATGCATCAGAA
GAGGCTATTAAGAAGGATCTTGATAAATGCAAAGTTGCAATGGCCAATATGCAACCTCAGATGCTGGTAG
CTGGAGCCACCAGCATTGCTAGACGAGCGAACCGCATCCTGCTTGTGGCAAAACGGGAGGTTGAAAATTC
AGAAGACCCTAAATTCAGGGAGGCTGTTAAAGCAGCTTCTGATGAGCTGAGCAAAACCATATCACCGATG
GTAATGGATGCTAAAGCTGTAGCAGGAAATATCTCTGATCCTGGTTTGCAGAAGAGTTTCTTGGATTCTG
GATACAGGATTCTGGGAGCTGTGGCCAAAGTCAGAGAAGCCTTTCAGCCTCAGGAGCCAGACTTTCCCCC
TCCTCCTCCTGACCTAGAGCATTAACTCGAGGATCCGGCTGCTAACAAAGCCCGAAAGGAAGCTGAGTTG
GCTGCTGCCACCGCTGAGCAATAACTAGCATAACCCCTTGGGGCCTCTAAACGGGTCTTGAGGGGTTTTT
TGCTGAAAGGAGGAACTATATCCGGATATCCCGCAAGAGGCCCGGCAGTACCGGCATAACCAAGCCTATG
CCTACAGCATCCAGGGTGACGGTGCCGAGGATGACGATGAGCGCATTGTTAGATTTCATACACGGTGCCT
GACTGCGTTAGCAATTTAACTGTGATAAACTACCGCATTAAAGCTTATCGATGATAAGCTGTCAAACATG
AGAA
Features (pLannotate 1.2.2; 21 found; start..end, strand, type, name):
    104..208     +  promoter       AmpR promoter: bla
    209..1069    +  CDS            AmpR: β-lactamase; bla; confers resistance to ampicillin, carbenicillin, and related antibiotics
   1240..1828    +  rep_origin     ori: high-copy-number ColE1/pMB1/pBR322/pUC origin of replication
   2014..2156    -  misc_feature   bom: basis of mobility region from pBR322
   2258..2449    -  CDS            rop: Rop protein, which maintains plasmids at low copy number; rop
   2466..2846    +  CDS            YPB1_ECOLX: Protein predicted: Swiss-Prot protein existence level 4. From Escherichia coli.
   3088..3712    -  CDS            TcR (fragment): tetracycline efflux protein; tet; confers resistance to tetracycline
   3727..3748    -  protein_bind   CAP binding site: CAP binding activates transcription in the presence of cAMP. E. coli catabolite activator protein
   3761..4843    -  CDS            lacI: lac repressor; lacI; The lac repressor binds to the lac operator to inhibit transcription in E. coli. This inhibition can be relieved by adding lactose or isopropyl-β-D-thiogalactopyranoside (IPTG).
   4844..4921    -  promoter       lacI promoter: lacI
   4929..5208    -  CDS            TcR (fragment): tetracycline efflux protein; tet; confers resistance to tetracycline
   5230..5248    +  promoter       T7 promoter: promoter for bacteriophage T7 RNA polymerase
   5249..5273    +  protein_bind   lac operator: The lac repressor binds to the lac operator to inhibit transcription in E. coli. This inhibition can be relieved by adding lactose or isopropyl-β-D-thiogalactopyranoside (IPTG). lac repressor encoded by lacI
   5288..5310    +  RBS            RBS: efficient ribosome binding site from bacteriophage T7 gene 10 (Olins and Rangwala, 1989)
   5329..5345    +  CDS            capTEV™ (fragment): composite tag for in vivo biotinylation, TEV protease cleavage, and 6xHis tagging
   5356..5373    +  CDS            thrombin site: thrombin recognition and cleavage site
   5380..7932    +  CDS            Vcl (fragment): VINC_MOUSE - Experimental evidence at protein level: Swiss-Prot protein existence level 1. Actin filament (F-actin)-binding protein involved in cell- matrix adhesion and cell-cell adhesion. Regulates cell-surface E- cadherin expression and potentiates mechanosensing by the E-cadherin complex. May also play important roles in cell morphology and locomotion (By similarity). From Mus musculus (Mouse).
   7948..7997    +  CDS            SET1 (fragment): solubility-enhancement tag derived from T7 phage gene 10B
   8005..8052    +  terminator     T7 terminator: transcription terminator for bacteriophage T7 RNA polymerase
   8075..8179    -  CDS            TcR (fragment): tetracycline efflux protein; tet; confers resistance to tetracycline
   8227..8255    -  promoter       tet promoter: E. coli promoter for tetracycline efflux protein gene
