[The description below was written by a language model from this plasmid's Addgene catalogue record and pLannotate feature annotations shown in this document.]
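Description:
pET15b/GgVcl V1-851 (also called Vh) is a bacterial expression plasmid built on the pET-15b backbone for producing the head domain of chicken (Gallus gallus) vinculin, residues 1-851, as an N-terminally His-tagged recombinant protein. The 8,264 bp plasmid carries the β-lactamase gene with its own promoter for ampicillin selection and a ColE1/pMB1-type origin accompanied by the pBR322 bom site and the rop gene. The catalogue lists it as high copy, although rop is generally associated with copy-number restraint. Short tetracycline-resistance fragments and a tet promoter in the annotation are non-functional remnants of the pBR322 ancestry of the backbone.

The expression cassette runs from a T7 promoter with an adjacent lac operator, through the T7 gene 10 ribosome binding site, into a vector-encoded leader containing the His tag and a thrombin cleavage site. This is followed in frame by the vinculin coding fragment and then the T7 terminator. A plasmid-borne lacI gene supplies repressor, so transcription is held off until IPTG induction in a host that provides T7 RNA polymerase. The thrombin site allows removal of the tag after affinity purification. The annotation tool matched the insert to mouse vinculin by homology, but the record states that the cDNA is chicken. The short "capTEV" and "SET1" fragment hits most likely reflect the His tag and vector sequence downstream of the insert rather than additional functional tags.

According to the depositor, the fragment was PCR-amplified with NdeI and XhoI ends, passed through a TOPO intermediate and subcloned into the pET15b polylinker. The associated publication concerns the head-tail interfaces that suppress activation of vinculin by talin, consistent with use of the purified head domain in binding studies.
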