Addgene plasmid #46172: pET15b/GgVcl V1-851 (aka Vh)
Depositing lab: Susan Craig. Depositing organization: Johns Hopkins University and School of Medicine. Publication: Two distinct head-tail interfaces cooperate to suppress activation of vinculin by talin. Cohen DM, Chen H, Johnson RP, Choudhury B, Craig SW. J Biol Chem. 2005 Apr 29;280(17):17109-17. Epub 2005 Feb 22. 10.1074/jbc.M414704200 PubMed 15728584.
Backbone
  Vector backbone: pET-15b
  Backbone manufacturer: EMD
  Backbone size w/o insert (bp): 5700
  Total vector size (bp): 8264
  Vector type: Bacterial Expression
Growth in bacteria
  Bacterial resistance: Ampicillin, 100 μg/mL
  Growth temperature: 37°C
  Growth strain: DH5alpha
  Copy number: High Copy
Gene/Insert
  Gene/Insert name: Vcl 1-851 (alt names: Vinculin; Vcl)
  Species: G. gallus (chicken)
  Insert size (bp): 2559
  Mutation: aa 1-851 (aka Vh) head domain
  GenBank ID: NM_205441.1
  Entrez Gene: VCL (a.k.a. VINC1)
  Promoter: T7
  Tag / fusion protein: His (N terminal on backbone)
  Cloning method: TOPO Cloning
  Sequencing primers: 5′ T7; 3′ T7 terminal
Terms and licenses: Academic/Nonprofit Terms; Industry Terms: Not Available to Industry
Depositor comments: Using in-frame primers containing 5′-NdeI and 3′-XhoI sites, appropriate regions of the chicken vinculin cDNA sequence were amplified by PCR followed by addition of 3′-adenosine overhangs with Taq polymerase. The PCR products were ligated into the TOPO II plasmid (Invitrogen) and then subcloned into pET15b His tag expression vector (Novagen, Madison, WI) using NdeI and XhoI digestion of the multiple cloning site.
How to cite: pET15b/GgVcl V1-851 (aka Vh) was a gift from Susan Craig (Addgene plasmid # 46172 ; http://n2t.net/addgene:46172 ; RRID:Addgene_46172)
