>Addgene plasmid #46172 | pET15b/GgVcl V1-851 (aka Vh) | addgene partial sequence | sequence record 66828 | T7 5'-TAATACGACTCACTATAGGG-3'
CCCTCTAGAAATAATTTTGTTTAACTTTAAGAAGGAGATATACCATGGGCAGCAGCCATCATCATCATCA
TCACAGCAGCGGCCTGGTGCCGCGCGGCAGCCATATGATGCCCGTCTTCCACACGCGCACCATCGAGAGC
ATCTTGGAGCCCGTGGCTCAGCAGATCTCCCACCTGGTCATCATGCACGAGGAGGGGGAGGTAGACGGCA
AGGCCATCCCGGACCTCACCGCCCCCGTGTCGGCCGTGCAGGCCGCTGTCAGCAACCTGGTGCGGGTTGG
AAAAGAAACTGTGCAGACAACAGAAGACCAGATCTTGAAAAGGGATATGCCACCAGCATTCATCAAAGTA
GAGAATGCCTGCACCAAGCTCGTTCGAGCAGCCCAGATGCTGCAAGCAGATCCTTATTCAGTACCAGCTC
GTGACTACCTAATTGATGGATCAAGAGGCATCCTTTCTGGAACATCAGACTTACTTCTGACATTTGATGA
AGCGGAGGTCCGTAAAATCATCCGTGTCTGCAAAGGAATATTGGAATATCTGACTGTGGCAGAAGTAGTA
GAGACTATGGAGGATTTGGTGACATATACAAAGAATCTAGGGCCAGGAATGACAAAGATGGCGAAAATGA
TCGATGAGAGACAACAGGAATTAACTCATCAGGAACATAGGGTTATGCTGGTGAACTCCATGAATACTGT
GAAGGAGCTATTGCCTGTACTTATTTCAGCTATGAAGATCTTTGTAACCACAAAAAACACTAAAAGCCAG
GGAATAGAAGAGGCCTTGAAAAATCGCAATTTCACAGTAGAGAAAATGAGTGCTGAGATAAATGAAATAA
TCCGTGTATTACAACTCACTTCCTGGGATGAAGATGCCTGGGCCAGCAAGGACACTGAAGCCATGAAAAG
AGCTTTAGCCCTAATAGATTCAAAGATGAACCAGCAAG
