>Addgene plasmid #46172 | pET15b/GgVcl V1-851 (aka Vh) | addgene partial sequence | sequence record 66829 | T7term 5'-GCTAGTTATTGCTCAGCGG-3'
CTTTCGGGCTTTGTTAGCAGCCGGATCCTCGAGTTAATGCTCTAGGTCAGGAGGAGGAGGGGGAAAGTCT
GGCTCCTGAGGCTGAAAGGCTTCTCTGACTTTGGCCACAGCTCCCAGAATCCTGTATCCAGAATCCAAGA
AACTCTTCTGCAAACCAGGATCAGAGATATTTCCTGCTACAGCTTTAGCATCCATTACCATCGGTGATAT
GGTTTTGCTCAGCTCATCAGAAGCTGCTTTAACAGCCTCCCTGAATTTAGGGTCTTCTGAATTTTCAACC
TCCCGTTTTGCCACAAGCAGGATGCGGTTCGCTCGTCTAGCAATGCTGGTGGCTCCAGCTACCAGCATCT
GAGGTTGCATATTGGCCATTGCAACTTTGCATTTATCAAGATCCTTCTTAATAGCCTCTTCTGATGCATC
CAACAGAGACTTGGTATCGATGGCCTCATCCACCAGCCCTGTCATCTTTTCTACATTATCAATCCATTGG
TTTTTCATTGTCTCAAAATGCTCATAAGCAGCTTGATTTCCAGGATTTCTCAGGAGGATTCGAGCAGCCG
ATACTACCTGTGGTGTAAGCTCCCTTGCAGATTTGACTGTTGCCTGAATGCCTTCCACAGTAGTTTTATT
AGCAGTTCCAACTGCAGCTGCTTTTTCTGCTGTTGCTCCCAGTCTAGCAGCATGGTTTTCAAAATTTGCT
GCTCTTTCTTCAAACACCTCTTCTCTATTGGGAGTATCAGAAGGAGCAGTGGCTGCTACTGCTAACAACT
TAATAGGGGTTGTAGTGTCACTGAAAACATCAGACACCTCCTGGGTCATTGCTTCTTGCATCCGCGCTTT
GAGATCCTTCAGGGAGTCCTGAAGCTGAGCAGCAATG
